>Addgene plasmid #58328 | pUWR-Cad-Venus | depositor partial sequence | sequence record 89891 | pUWR-Cad-Venus sequence 5274 bps
ATGTCCACCAGTGTCCAGCGAATGTCCAGAAGCTACCACTGCATCAATATGTCGGCGACCCCGCAGGCCG
GCCACCTAAATCCCGCCCAGCAACAGACGCACCAGCAGCACAAGCGAAAATGCCGCGACCTTGGCAGGCG
ACTAATCCCCGCGAGACTCCTCCTGGGCGTTATCGTGGCCATCAGCCTTCTGTCACCCGCCCTCGCACTT
CACTCGCCGCCGGACAAAAACTTTTCCGGCGACAATCGTAAGCCCGCCTTCAAAAACTGCGCCGGATACG
CTCCTAAGGTCAAAGAGGAGCAGCCCGAAAACACCTACGTTCTCACCGTAGAGGCCGTCGACCCTGATCC
CGACCAGGTCATTCGATACAGCATCGTCCAGTCGCCGTTCGAGCGACCCAAGTTCTTTATCAATCCCAGC
ACGGGCGTAATCTTCACCACCCACACATTCGATCGTGACGAGCCGATCCACGAGAAGTTCGTCTTCGTCA
CCGTCCAGGCCACGGATAATGGTCTGCCCCCACTGGACGACGTTTGCACCTTCAACGTTACCATCGAGGA
CATCAACGACAATGCACCCGCCTTCAACAAGGCGCGCTACGACGAATCCATGTCGGAAAATGCCCAGCCC
GACGCGGTGGTGATGACTATCAGCGCCAGTGACTTCGACGATGGCAACAACAGTTTGGTCGAATACGAGA
TTCTGCGGGAGCGCGACTTTCAGTACTTCAAGATTGACAAGGAGTCGGGTATTATCTACCTGAAACGACC
GATTGACAAGAGACCCGGCCAATCGTATGCGATAATCGTGCGGGCATATAACGTAGTGCCAGATCCGCCA
CAGGATGCACAAATCGAAGTGCGCATCCGGGTGGTGGAGTCCTCAATTAAGCCGCCATCATTTGTGAATC
CGATCGATACGCCCATTTACCTGAAGGAGAATCTCAAGAACTTTACACATCCGATCGCCACGTTACGAGC
CGTTTCCAATATGCCGGACAAGCCGGAGGTAATCTTCGAACTGAACACCGGCCGCACGGAGCAGACAAAC
AGCAAGAACACATTCGTGTTCAATCAGATCGGCAACGAGGTGACCATTAGCCTGGGCAAGACTCTGGACT
ACGAGGCCATCACAGACTACACCCTCACCATGATTGTGCGGAATACACACGAGCTGGGCACAGAGCATCA
GATCAAGATTCAGGTGGAGGATGTCAACGATAACATCCCCTACTACACGGAGGTCAAATCGGGCACTATC
CTGGAGAACGAACCACCCGGCACGCCTGTTATGCAGGTGCGTGCCTTCGACATGGACGGCACCTCAGCCA
ATAATATTGTGTCATTCGAGCTGGCCGACAATCGGGAGTACTTCACCATCGACCCCAATACCGGTAACAT
AACCGCCCTGACGACATTCGATCGCGAGGAACGCGATTTCTATAACGTAAAGGTTATTGCCAGCGACAAT
TCGCCATCGAGTCTCTTTGATAATGGCGAGCCGAACCGTGGTCACCAAGTGTTCCGCATCTCCATTGGAG
ACAAGAACGACCACAAGCCGCACTTCCAGCAGGACAAATATCTGGCAGAAAGACTGCTCGAGGATGCCAA
TACGAATACCGAGGTCATTGAGGTAAAGGCCGAAGACGAGGATAACGCATCCCAGATCCTATACAGCATT
GAGAGCGGTAACGTGGGTGATGCCTTTAAGATTGGTCTTAAGACCGGCAAAATCACGGTCAACCAGAAGT
TGGACTACGAAACGATCACGGAGTACGAGCTGAAGGTGCGTGCGTTCGATGGAATCTACGACGACTACAC
AACGGTGGTTATCAAAATTGAAGACGTGAACGACAACCCGCCGGTGTTTAAGCAGGACTACAGCGTCACC
ATTCTGGAGGAGACCACATATGACGACTGCATCCTCACTGTCGAAGCCTACGATCCGGATATCAAGGATC
GCAACGCAGATCAGCATATCGTCTATTCGATTCACCAGAACGATGGAAACCGATGGACCATTGACAACAG
TGGCTGCTTGCGTTTGGTCAAGACGCTGGACCGCGATCCGCCCAATGGTCACAAGAACTGGCAGGTTTTG
ATCAAGGCTAATGATGAGGATGGAGTAGGAACCACGGTCAGCACAGTGAAAGAGGTCACCGTCACGTTGA
AGGACATCAACGACAATGCTCCGTTCCTGATCAACGAAATGCCTGTCTACTGGCAGGAGAACCGCAATCC
CGGACATGTTGTGCAACTGCAGGCCAACGACTACGACGACACTCCGGGGGCAGGTAACTTCACCTTCGGC
ATCGACAGCGAAGCCACACCGGACATCAAGACCAAGTTCAGCATGGATGGAGACTATTTGCACGCCAACG
TCCAGTTTGATCGGGAGGCTCAAAAGGAGTACTTTATCCCCATTCGCATCAGTGATTCTGGCGTTCCGCG
ACAGAGTGCCGTAAGCATTCTGCACCTGGTGATCGGCGATGTCAACGACAATGCCATGAGCGAAGGATCG
TCGCGCATCTTCATTTACAATTACAAGGGAGAAGCGCCTGAAACCGATATTGGTCGCGTGTTCGTAGATG
ATCTCGATGACTGGGACTTGGAAGACAAGTACTTTGAATGGAAAGACCTTCCGCACGATCAGTTTAGGCT
TAATCCCAGCACGGGTATGATCACCATGCTGGTTCACACCGCCGAGGGAGAGTACGACCTGTCGTTCGTA
GTCACCGAGGACTCCATGTTCGTGCCCCGTCACTCCGTAGATGCTTATGTCACCGTGGTGGTCCGCGAGC
TCCCCGAGGAGGCGGTGGATAAGAGCGGCAGCATCCGATTCATCAACGTAACCAAGGAGGAGTTTATCAG
TGTGCCACGCGACTTCCAGTCACCGGATGCCCTTTCCCTAAAGGATCGCTTCCAGCTCTCGCTGGCCAAG
CTTTTCAATACGTCGGTATCCAACGTGGACGTGTTCACTGTGCTCCAGAACGAGAATCATACGCTCGATG
TACGCTTCTCTGCCCACGGCTCACCCTACTATGCTCCGGAGAAATTAAATGGAATAGTGGCCCAGAATCA
GCAGCGTTTGGAAAACGAACTAGACCTGCAGATGCTGATGGTGAACATCGACGAGTGTCTGATTGAGAAG
TTCAAGTGCGAGGAATCGTGCACCAATGAGCTGCACAAGAGCTCGGTGCCATACATGATCTACTCTAATA
CAACATCGTTCGTGGGCGTAAATGCCTTCGTTCAAGCGCAATGCGTATGCGAGGCTCCTTTAATGAGGCG
TTGTCTAAACGGAGGATCTCCGCGGTACGGGGAGAACGACGTGTGCGACTGCATAGACGGATTCACCGGA
CCCCACTGCGAACTCGTCTCCGTGGCATTCTATGGCTCGGGGTATGCCTTCTACGAGCCCATTGCCGCCT
GCAACAACACCAAGATTAGCTTGGAGATCACGCCCCAGATTGATCAGGGCCTGATCATGTACTTGGGACC
ACTTAACTTCAATCCGTTGCTGGCCATTTCTGATTTCCTAGCTCTGGAGTTGGACAATGGCTATCCGGTG
CTGACTGTGGACTACGGATCAGGCGCCATTCGCATCCGCCATCAGCACATCAAGATGGTGGCCGACCGCA
CCTACCAACTGGACATTATCCTGCAGCGTACCAGCATTGAGATGACTGTGGACAATTGCCGGCTATCCAC
CTGCCAGACACTGGGCGCCCCAATTGGCCCCAATGAGTTCCTCAATGTGAACGCACCGCTGCAGTTGGGC
GGCACTCCAGTAGATCTGGAGCAACTTGGACGCCAGCTCAATTGGACACACGTTCCCAACCAGAAGGGTT
TCTTCGGTTGCATTCGCAACCTGACAATTAACGAGCAGACTTACAACTTGGGAATGCCCTCTGTGTTCCG
AAACATCGACAGCGGTTGCCAGCAGTCGGTGGCCGTTGCGTTCAGTTTTGGAATTGATAGAAACTTCATC
ATTGCGATCATCGTATGCCTCGCGCTACTGCTGATCATCCTGTTGGCAGTGGTGGTGCAGAAGAAGCAGA
AGAATGGCTGGCACGAAAAGGACATCGACGACATTCGCGAGACGATCGGTACCGGTGGAGGTGGTGCTAT
GGTGAGCAAGGGCGAGGAGCTGTTCACCGGGGTGGTGCCCATCCTGGTCGAGCTGGACGGCGACGTAAAC
GGCCACAAGTTCAGCGTGTCCGGCGAGGGCGAGGGCGATGCCACCTACGGCAAGCTGACCCTGAAGCTGA
TCTGCACCACCGGCAAGCTGCCCGTGCCCTGGCCCACCCTCGTGACCACCCTGGGCTACGGCCTGCAGTG
CTTCGCCCGCTACCCCGACCACATGAAGCAGCACGACTTCTTCAAGTCCGCCATGCCCGAAGGCTACGTC
CAGGAGCGCACCATCTTCTTCAAGGACGACGGCAACTACAAGACCCGCGCCGAGGTGAAGTTCGAGGGCG
ACACCCTGGTGAACCGCATCGAGCTGAAGGGCATCGACTTCAAGGAGGACGGCAACATCCTGGGGCACAA
GCTGGAGTACAACTACAACAGCCACAACGTCTATATCACCGCCGACAAGCAGAAGAACGGCATCAAGGCC
AACTTCAAGATCCGCCACAACATCGAGGACGGCGGCGTGCAGCTCGCCGACCACTACCAGCAGAACACCC
CCATCGGCGACGGCCCCGTGCTGCTGCCCGACAACCACTACCTGAGCTACCAGTCCAAACTGAGCAAAGA
CCCCAACGAGAAGCGCGATCACATGGTCCTGCTGGAGTTCGTGACCGCCGCCGGGATCACTCTCGGCATG
GACGAGCTGTACAAGTATGCGGCCGCTATTAATTACGAGGACGAGGGTGGCGGCGAGCGGGATACGGACT
ATGATCTGAATGTCCTGCGCACGCAGCCCTTCTACGAGGAGAAGCTGTACAAAGATCCTCATGCGTTACA
GGGTAACATGCGCGACCCCAACGACATACCCGACATCGCCGACTTCCTGGGCGACAAGAAGGAGAACTGC
GACCGGGATGTGGGCGCCACAACCGTGGACGATGTGCGGCACTACGCGTACGAGGGTGACGGCAACTCCG
ATGGCAGCCTCTCCAGTCTGGCGTCCTGCACCGACGACGGCGATCTCAACTTCGACTACCTGTCCAACTT
TGGACCGCGCTTCCGCAAATTGGCCGACATGTACGGCGAGGAGCCCTCAGACACAGACTCCAACGTGGAC
GATGACCAGGGCTGGCGCATCTAG
