>Addgene plasmid #58328 | pUWR-Cad-Venus | addgene partial sequence | sequence record 92567 | mCherry-R 5'-TTGGTCACCTTCAGCTTGG-3'
CGCCCTCGCCCTCGATCTCGAACTCGTGGCCGTTCACGGAGCCCTCCATGCGCACCTTGAAGCGCATGAA
CTCCTTGATGACGTCCTCGGAGGAGGCCATGCCATCAACCACTTTGTACAAGAAAGCTGGGTGCTAGATG
CGCCAGCCCTGGTCATCGTCCACGTTGGAGTCTGTGTCTGAGGGCTCCTCGCCGTACATGTCGGCCAATT
TGCGGAAGCGCGGTCCAAAGTTGGACAGGTAGTCGAAGTTGAGATCGCCGTCGTCGGTGCAGGACGCCAG
ACTGGAGAGGCTGCCATCGGAGTTGCCGTCACCCTCGTACGCGTAGTGCCGCACATCGTCCACGGTTGTG
GCGCCCACATCCCGGTCGCAGTTCTCCTTCTTGTCGCCCAGGAAGTCGGCGATGTCGGGTATGTCGTTGG
GGTCGCGCATGTTACCCTGTAACGCATGAGGATCTTTGTACAGCTTCTCCTCGTAGAAGGGCTGCGTGCG
CAGGACATTCAGATCATAGTCCGTATCCCGCTCGCCGCCACCCTCGTCCTCGTAATTAATAGCGGCCGCA
TACTTGTACAGCTCGTCCATGCCGAGAGTGATCCCGGCGGCGGTCACGAACTCCAGCAGGACCATGTGAT
CGCGCTTCTCGTTGGGGTCTTTGCTCAGTTTGGACTGGTAGCTCAGGTAGTGGTTGTCGGGCAGCAGCAC
GGGGCCGTCGCCGATGGGGGTGTTCTGCTGG
