>Addgene plasmid #58328 | pUWR-Cad-Venus | addgene partial sequence | sequence record 92568 | pUWR-F 5'-TTATTCCCCAGCCAGGAAGT-3'
AACTCATTTGATTTCGTACTAATTTTCCACATCTCTATTTTCTGCCCGCAGAATAATCCAAGGGCGGATC
CCCCGGGCTGCAGGAATTCAGCCATCAACAAGTTTGTACAAAAAAGCAGGCTTCTTGTACAAAAAAGCAG
GCTCCACCATGTCCACCAGTGTCCAGCGAATGTCCAGAAGCTACCACTGCATCAATATGTCGGCGACCCC
GCAGGCCGGCCACCTAAATCCCGCCCAGCAACAGACGCACCAGCAGCACAAGCGAAAATGCCGCGACCTT
GGCAGGCGACTAATCCCCGCGAGACTCCTCCTGGGCGTTATCGTGGCCATCAGCCTTCTGTCACCCGCCC
TCGCACTTCACTCGCCGCCGGACAAAAACTTTTCCGGCGACAATCGTAAGCCCGCCTTCAAAAACTGCGC
CGGATACGCTCCTAAGGTCAAAGAGGAGCAGCCCGAAAACACCTACGTTCTCACCGTAGAGGCCGTCGAC
CCTGATCCCGACCAGGTCATTCGATACAGCATCGTCCAGTCGCCGTTCGAGCGACCCAAGTTCTTTATCA
ATCCCAGCACGGGCGTAATCTTCACCACCCACACATTCGATCGTGACGAGCCGATCCACGAGAAGTTCGT
CTTCGTCACCGTCCAGGCCACGGATAATGGTCTGCCCCCACTGGACGACGTTTGCACCTTCAACGTTACC
ATCGAGGACATCAACGACAATGCACCCGCCTTCAACAAGG
