>Addgene plasmid #58328 | pUWR-Cad-Venus | addgene partial sequence | sequence record 94092 | C-ter-GFP 5'-CTCCTCGCCCTTGCTCAC-3'
CTCGCGAATGTCGTCGATGTCCTTTTCGTGCCAGCCATTCTTCTGCTTCTTCTGCACCACCACTGCCAAC
AGGATGATCAGCAGTAGCGCGAGGCATACGATGATCGCAATGATGAAGTTTCTATCAATTCCAAAACTGA
ACGCAACGGCCACCGACTGCTGGCAACCGCTGTCGATGTTTCGGAACACAGAGGGCATTCCCAAGTTGTA
AGTCTGCTCGTTAATTGTCAGGTTGCGAATGCAACCGAAGAAACCCTTCTGGTTGGGAACGTGTGTCCAA
TTGAGCTGGCGTCCAAGTTGCTCCAGATCTACTGGAGTGCCGCCCAACTGCAGCGGTGCGTTCACATTGA
GGAACTCATTGGGGCCAATTGGGGCGCCCAGTGTCTGGCAGGTGGATAGCCGGCAATTGTCCACAGTCAT
CTCAATGCTGGTACGCTGCAGGATAATGTCCAGTTGGTAGGTGCGGTCGGCCACCATCTTGATGTGCTGA
TGGCGGATGCGAATGGCGCCTGATCCGTAGTCCACAGTCAGCACCGGATAGCCATTGTCCAACTCCAGAG
CTAGGAAATCAGAAATGGCCAGCAACGGATTGAAGTTAAGTGGTCCCAAGTACATGATCAGGCCCTGATC
AATCTGGGGCGTGATCTCCAAGCTAATCTTGGTGTTGTTGCAGGCGGCAATGGGCTCGTAGAAGGCATAC
CCCGAGCCATAGAATGCCACGGAGACGAGTTCGCAGTGGGGTCCGGTGAATCCGTCTATGCAGTCGCACA
CGTCGTTCTCCCCGTACCGCGGAGATCCTCCGTTTAGACAACGCCTCATTAAAGGAGCCTCGCATACGCA
TTGCGCTTGAACGAAGGCATTTACGCCCACGAACGATGTTGTATTAGAGTAGATCATGTATGGCACC
