[The description below was written by a language model from this plasmid's Addgene catalogue record.]
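Description:
pUWR-Cad-Venus is an insect expression plasmid built on the pUWR backbone and intended for introducing a ubiquitously expressed, fluorescently tagged cadherin transgene into the Drosophila melanogaster genome. The backbone is about 12.4 kb and the complete construct about 17.7 kb. It is propagated in standard E. coli cloning strains under ampicillin selection; the copy number is not recorded, and the record does not list the bacterial origin of replication, any fly transformation marker, or the elements that mediate genomic integration (such as transposon ends or a recombinase attachment site).

The payload is a roughly 5.3 kb insert of fly origin named Cad-Venus, placed into the vector by Gateway recombination cloning and driven by the poly-ubiquitin promoter, which gives broad, moderate-level expression across Drosophila tissues rather than tissue-restricted or inducible expression. The name and the associated study on E-cadherin in collective cell migration indicate that the insert encodes Drosophila E-cadherin joined to the yellow fluorescent protein Venus, although the record does not specify where Venus sits in the fusion, what linker is used, or whether the cadherin sequence is full length. Although the catalogue entry calls it a destination vector, the listed insert and total size indicate that the Cad-Venus cassette is already in place.

The stated purpose is generating transgenic flies carrying ubi-Cad-Venus. Such lines would allow live imaging of cadherin localisation and dynamics at cell–cell contacts, consistent with the associated work on mechanical feedback through E-cadherin during collective cell migration. No feature table was supplied, so the arrangement of individual elements cannot be described further.
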