Addgene plasmid #58328: pUWR-Cad-Venus
Purpose: Destination vector for inserting ubi-Cad-Venus to Drosophila melanogaster genome
Depositing lab: Denise Montell. Depositing organization: University of California, Santa Barbara. Publication: Mechanical Feedback through E-Cadherin Promotes Direction Sensing during Collective Cell Migration. Cai D, Chen SC, Prasad M, He L, Wang X, Choesmel-Cadamuro V, Sawyer JK, Danuser G, Montell DJ. Cell. 2014 May 22;157(5):1146-59. doi: 10.1016/j.cell.2014.03.045. PubMed 24855950.
Backbone
  Vector backbone: pUWR
  Backbone manufacturer: Clara Moch at Jean-Rene Huynh's Laboratory
  Backbone size w/o insert (bp): 12396
  Total vector size (bp): 17670
  Vector type: Insect Expression
Growth in bacteria
  Bacterial resistance: Ampicillin, 100 μg/mL
  Growth temperature: 37°C
  Growth strain: DH5alpha
  Copy number: Unknown
Gene/Insert
  Gene/Insert name: Cad-Venus
  Species: D. melanogaster (fly)
  Insert size (bp): 5274
  Promoter: poly-ubiquitin
  Cloning method: Gateway Cloning
  Sequencing primers: 5′ CCAGCCAGGAAGTTAGTT; 3′ GGACAGCTTCAAGTAGTCGG
Terms and licenses: Academic/Nonprofit Terms; Industry Terms: Not Available to Industry
How to cite: pUWR-Cad-Venus was a gift from Denise Montell (Addgene plasmid # 58328 ; http://n2t.net/addgene:58328 ; RRID:Addgene_58328)
